Addgene plasmid #148847: pEGFP-N3-FLuc-K21-Rluc_AH
Purpose: Mammalian Expression of K21-Rluc
Depositing lab: Elisa Izaurralde. Depositing organization: Max Planck Institute for Developmental Biology.
Backbone
  Vector backbone: Unknown
  Vector type: Mammalian Expression
Growth in bacteria
  Bacterial resistance: Kanamycin, 50 μg/mL
  Growth temperature: 37°C
  Growth strain: DH5alpha
  Copy number: High Copy
Gene/Insert
  Gene/Insert name: K21-Rluc
  Species: Other
  Cloning method: Unknown
Terms and licenses: Academic/Nonprofit Terms; Industry Terms: Not Available to Industry
Depositor comments: reporter for Ribosome Quality control Plasmids from this collection were made available to the research community and donated after the lab closed. Please note that the sequence provided by the depositing laboratory may be theoretical/predicted or based on Sanger sequencing results. There may be discrepancies between sequencing results obtained by Addgene and the depositor sequence. If an Addgene verified sequence is not available, please contact before placing your order to request that our lab fully sequence the plasmid.
How to cite: pEGFP-N3-FLuc-K21-Rluc_AH was a gift from Elisa Izaurralde (Addgene plasmid # 148847 ; http://n2t.net/addgene:148847 ; RRID:Addgene_148847)
