[The description below was written by a language model from this plasmid's Addgene catalogue record and pLannotate feature annotations shown in this document.]
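Description:
pEGFP-N3-FLuc-K21-Rluc_AH is a mammalian expression plasmid of 6,747 nt that serves as a dual-luciferase reporter for ribosome quality control. The catalogue lists the backbone as unknown, although the name and the arrangement of features are consistent with a pEGFP-N3-type vector. No EGFP coding sequence is annotated, so the reporter cassette appears to have taken its place. It replicates in bacteria from a high-copy ColE1/pUC-type origin and also carries an f1 phage origin. Selection relies on the Tn5 NeoR/KanR gene, which sits behind both a bacterial (bla) promoter and the SV40 enhancer/early promoter and is followed by the HSV TK polyadenylation signal. This gives kanamycin resistance in E. coli and would allow G418 selection in mammalian cells. The short ble, SV40 large T antigen and bGH poly(A) annotations are fragments and most likely backbone remnants rather than functional parts.

The payload is driven by the CMV immediate-early enhancer and promoter and terminated by the SV40 poly(A) signal. It consists, in order, of firefly luciferase (luc+), a V5 epitope tag, an unannotated stretch of roughly 140 nt, a partial HA tag and human codon-optimised Renilla luciferase. The unannotated gap presumably holds the "K21" element named in the insert. The record does not define K21, but a run of 21 lysine codons would fit the stated purpose, since polylysine tracts are commonly used to stall ribosomes. Whether the parts form one continuous reading frame is not stated. If they do, Renilla signal relative to firefly signal would report how often ribosomes read through the stalling sequence, and the V5 and HA tags would allow detection of the upstream and downstream protein portions.
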