Features (pLannotate 1.2.2; 16 found; start..end, strand, type, name):
     61..364     +  enhancer       CMV enhancer: human cytomegalovirus immediate early enhancer
    365..568     +  promoter       CMV promoter: human cytomegalovirus (CMV) immediate early promoter
    606..2255    +  CDS            luciferase: firefly luciferase; luc+; enhanced luc+ version of the luciferase gene
   2262..2303    +  CDS            V5 tag: epitope tag from simian virus 5
   2445..2471    +  CDS            3xHA (fragment): three tandem HA epitope tags
   2478..3413    +  CDS            hRluc: Renilla luciferase human codon-optimized
   3429..3512    +  CDS            large T antigen (fragment): large T antigen from SV40 (simian virus 40)
   3535..3656    +  polyA_signal   SV40 poly(A) signal: SV40 polyadenylation signal
   3690..4118    -  rep_origin     f1 ori (sequence partly withheld): f1 bacteriophage origin of replication; arrow indicates direction of (+) strand synthesis
   4145..4249    +  promoter       AmpR promoter: bla
   4251..4608    +  promoter       SV40 promoter: SV40 enhancer and early promoter
   4643..5437    +  CDS            NeoR/KanR: aminoglycoside phosphotransferase from Tn5; aph(3')-II (or nptII); confers resistance to neomycin, kanamycin, and G418 (Geneticin®)
   5458..5610    +  CDS            ble (fragment): BLE_KLEPN - Experimental evidence at protein level: Swiss-Prot protein existence level 1. Binding protein with a strong affinity to the bleomycin family of antibiotics. Binds to CL990; an antimitotic-antibiotic compound. From Klebsiella pneumoniae.
   5669..5716    +  polyA_signal   HSV TK poly(A) signal: herpes simplex virus thymidine kinase polyadenylation signal (Cole and Stacy, 1985)
   5807..5823    -  polyA_signal   bGH poly(A) signal (fragment): bovine growth hormone polyadenylation signal
   6045..6633    +  rep_origin     ori: high-copy-number ColE1/pMB1/pBR322/pUC origin of replication
>Addgene plasmid #148847 | pEGFP-N3-FLuc-K21-Rluc_AH | addgene full sequence | sequence record 489476 | Addgene NGS Result
TAGTTATTAATAGTAATCAATTACGGGGTCATTAGTTCATAGCCCATATATGGAGTTCCGCGTTACATAA
CTTACGGTAAATGGCCCGCCTGGCTGACCGCCCAACGACCCCCGCCCATTGACGTCAATAATGACGTATG
TTCCCATAGTAACGCCAATAGGGACTTTCCATTGACGTCAATGGGTGGAGTATTTACGGTAAACTGCCCA
CTTGGCAGTACATCAAGTGTATCATATGCCAAGTACGCCCCCTATTGACGTCAATGACGGTAAATGGCCC
GCCTGGCATTATGCCCAGTACATGACCTTATGGGACTTTCCTACTTGGCAGTACATCTACGTATTAGTCA
TCGCTATTACCATGGTGATGCGGTTTTGGCAGTACATCAATGGGCGTGGATAGCGGTTTGACTCACGGGG
ATTTCCAAGTCTCCACCCCATTGACGTCAATGGGAGTTTGTTTTGGCACCAAAATCAACGGGACTTTCCA
AAATGTCGTAACAACTCCGCCCCATTGACGCAAATGGGCGGTAGGCGTGTACGGTGGGAGGTCTATATAA
GCAGAGCTGGTTTAGTGAACCGTCAGATCCGCTAGCACAGCCACCATGGAATACGCCAAAAACATAAAGA
AAGGCCCGGCGCCATTCTATCCGCTGGAAGATGGAACCGCTGGAGAGCAACTGCATAAGGCTATGAAGAG
ATACGCCCTGGTTCCTGGAACAATTGCTTTTACAGATGCACATATCGAGGTGGACATCACTTACGCTGAG
TACTTCGAAATGTCCGTTCGGTTGGCAGAAGCTATGAAACGATATGGGCTGAATACAAATCACAGAATCG
TCGTATGCAGTGAAAACTCTCTTCAATTCTTTATGCCGGTGTTGGGCGCGTTATTTATCGGAGTTGCAGT
TGCGCCCGCGAACGACATTTATAATGAACGTGAATTGCTCAACAGTATGGGCATTTCGCAGCCTACCGTG
GTGTTCGTTTCCAAAAAGGGGTTGCAAAAAATTTTGAACGTGCAAAAAAAGCTCCCAATCATCCAAAAAA
TTATTATCATGGATTCTAAAACGGATTACCAGGGATTTCAGTCGATGTACACGTTCGTCACATCTCATCT
ACCTCCCGGTTTTAATGAATACGATTTTGTGCCAGAGTCCTTCGATAGGGACAAGACAATTGCACTGATC
ATGAACTCCTCTGGATCTACTGGTCTGCCTAAAGGTGTCGCTCTGCCTCATAGAACTGCCTGCGTGAGAT
TCTCGCATGCCAGAGATCCTATTTTTGGCAATCAAATCATTCCGGATACTGCGATTTTAAGTGTTGTTCC
ATTCCATCACGGTTTTGGAATGTTTACTACACTCGGATATTTGATATGTGGATTTCGAGTCGTCTTAATG
TATAGATTTGAAGAAGAGCTGTTTCTGAGGAGCCTTCAGGATTACAAGATTCAAAGTGCGCTGCTGGTGC
CAACCCTATTCTCCTTCTTCGCCAAAAGCACTCTGATTGACAAATACGATTTATCTAATTTACACGAAAT
TGCTTCTGGTGGCGCTCCCCTCTCTAAGGAAGTCGGGGAAGCGGTTGCCAAGAGGTTCCATCTGCCAGGT
ATCAGGCAAGGATATGGGCTCACTGAGACTACATCAGCTATTCTGATTACACCCGAGGGGGATGATAAAC
CGGGCGCGGTCGGTAAAGTTGTTCCATTTTTTGAAGCGAAGGTTGTGGATCTGGATACCGGGAAAACGCT
GGGCGTTAATCAAAGAGGCGAACTGTGTGTGAGAGGTCCTATGATTATGTCCGGTTATGTAAACAATCCG
GAAGCGACCAACGCCTTGATTGACAAGGATGGATGGCTACATTCTGGAGACATAGCTTACTGGGACGAAG
ACGAACACTTCTTCATCGTTGACCGCCTGAAGTCTCTGATTAAGTACAAAGGCTATCAGGTGGCTCCCGC
TGAATTGGAATCCATCTTGCTCCAACACCCCAACATCTTCGACGCAGGTGTCGCAGGTCTTCCCGACGAT
GACGCCGGTGAACTTCCCGCCGCCGTTGTTGTTTTGGAGCACGGAAAGACGATGACGGAAAAAGAGATCG
TGGATTACGTCGCCAGTCAAGTAACAACCGCGAAAAAGTTGCGCGGAGGAGTTGTGTTTGTGGACGAAGT
ACCGAAAGGTCTTACCGGAAAACTCGACGCAAGAAAAATCAGAGAGATCCTCATAAAGGCCAAGAAGGGC
GGAAAGATCGCCGTGGGATCCGGTAAGCCTATCCCTAACCCTCTCCTCGGTCTCGATTCTACGGGAAGCG
GAGCTACTAACTTCAGCCTGCTGAAGCAGGCTGGAGACGTGGAGGAGAACCCTGGACCTAAGCTTAAAAA
AAAAAAAAAAAAAAAAAAAAAAAAAAAAAAAAAAAAAAAAAAAAAAAAAAAAAAAAAACTCGAGTACCCA
TACGATGTTCCAGATTACGCTGAATTCATGGCTTCCAAGGTGTACGACCCCGAGCAACGCAAACGCATGA
TCACTGGGCCTCAGTGGTGGGCTCGCTGCAAGCAAATGAACGTGCTGGACTCCTTCATCAACTACTATGA
TTCCGAGAAGCACGCCGAGAACGCCGTGATTTTTCTGCATGGTAACGCTGCCTCCAGCTACCTGTGGAGG
CACGTCGTGCCTCACATCGAGCCCGTGGCTAGATGCATCATCCCTGATCTGATCGGAATGGGTAAGTCCG
GCAAGAGCGGGAATGGCTCATATCGCCTCCTGGATCACTACAAGTACCTCACCGCTTGGTTCGAGCTGCT
GAACCTTCCAAAGAAAATCATCTTTGTGGGCCACGACTGGGGGGCTTGTCTGGCCTTTCACTACTCCTAC
GAGCACCAAGACAAGATCAAGGCCATCGTCCATGCTGAGAGTGTCGTGGACGTGATCGAGTCCTGGGACG
AGTGGCCTGACATCGAGGAGGATATCGCCCTGATCAAGAGCGAAGAGGGCGAGAAAATGGTGCTTGAGAA
TAACTTCTTCGTCGAGACCATGCTCCCAAGCAAGATCATGCGGAAACTGGAGCCTGAGGAGTTCGCTGCC
TACCTGGAGCCATTCAAGGAGAAGGGCGAGGTTAGACGGCCTACCCTCTCCTGGCCTCGCGAGATCCCTC
TCGTTAAGGGAGGCAAGCCCGACGTCGTCCAGATTGTCCGCAACTACAACGCCTACCTTCGGGCCAGCGA
CGATCTGCCTAAGATGTTCATCGAGTCCGACCCTGGGTTCTTTTCCAACGCTATTGTCGAGGGAGCTAAG
AAGTTCCCTAACACCGAGTTCGTGAAGGTGAAGGGCCTCCACTTCAGCCAGGAGGACGCTCCAGATGAAA
TGGGTAAGTACATCAAGAGCTTCGTGGAGCGCGTGCTGAAGAACGAGCAGTAAGCGGCCGCGACTCTAGA
TCATAATCAGCCATACCACATTTGTAGAGGTTTTACTTGCTTTAAAAAACCTCCCACACCTCCCCCTGAA
CCTGAAACATAAAATGAATGCAATTGTTGTTGTTAACTTGTTTATTGCAGCTTATAATGGTTACAAATAA
AGCAATAGCATCACAAATTTCACAAATAAAGCATTTTTTTCACTGCATTCTAGTTGTGGTTTGTCCAAAC
TCATCAATGTATCTTAAGGCGTAAATTGTAAGCGTTAATATTTTGTTAAAATTCGCGTTAAATTTTTGTT
AAATCAGCTCATTTTTTAACCAATAGGCCGAAATCGGCAAAATCCCTTATAAATCAAAAGAATAGACCGA
GATAGGGT
[37 nt withheld, positions 3789-3825]
AAAGAACGTGGACTCCAACGTCAAAGG
[49 nt withheld, positions 3853-3901]
T
[91 nt withheld, positions 3903-3993]
G
[124 nt withheld, positions 3995-4118]
CAGGTGGCACTTTTCGGGGAAATGTGCGCGGAACCCCTATTTGTTTATTTTTCTAAATACATTCAAATAT
GTATCCGCTCATGAGACAATAACCCTGATAAATGCTTCAATAATATTGAAAAAGGAAGAGTCCTGAGGCG
GAAAGAACCAGCTGTGGAATGTGTGTCAGTTAGGGTGTGGAAAGTCCCCAGGCTCCCCAGCAGGCAGAAG
TATGCAAAGCATGCATCTCAATTAGTCAGCAACCAGGTGTGGAAAGTCCCCAGGCTCCCCAGCAGGCAGA
AGTATGCAAAGCATGCATCTCAATTAGTCAGCAACCATAGTCCCGCCCCTAACTCCGCCCATCCCGCCCC
TAACTCCGCCCAGTTCCGCCCATTCTCCGCCCCATGGCTGACTAATTTTTTTTATTTATGCAGAGGCCGA
GGCCGCCTCGGCCTCTGAGCTATTCCAGAAGTAGTGAGGAGGCTTTTTTGGAGGCCTAGGCTTTTGCAAA
GATCGATCAAGAGACAGGATGAGGATCGTTTCGCATGATTGAACAAGATGGATTGCACGCAGGTTCTCCG
GCCGCTTGGGTGGAGAGGCTATTCGGCTATGACTGGGCACAACAGACAATCGGCTGCTCTGATGCCGCCG
TGTTCCGGCTGTCAGCGCAGGGGCGCCCGGTTCTTTTTGTCAAGACCGACCTGTCCGGTGCCCTGAATGA
ACTGCAAGACGAGGCAGCGCGGCTATCGTGGCTGGCCACGACGGGCGTTCCTTGCGCAGCTGTGCTCGAC
GTTGTCACTGAAGCGGGAAGGGACTGGCTGCTATTGGGCGAAGTGCCGGGGCAGGATCTCCTGTCATCTC
ACCTTGCTCCTGCCGAGAAAGTATCCATCATGGCTGATGCAATGCGGCGGCTGCATACGCTTGATCCGGC
TACCTGCCCATTCGACCACCAAGCGAAACATCGCATCGAGCGAGCACGTACTCGGATGGAAGCCGGTCTT
GTCGATCAGGATGATCTGGACGAAGAGCATCAGGGGCTCGCGCCAGCCGAACTGTTCGCCAGGCTCAAGG
CGAGCATGCCCGACGGCGAGGATCTCGTCGTGACCCATGGCGATGCCTGCTTGCCGAATATCATGGTGGA
AAATGGCCGCTTTTCTGGATTCATCGACTGTGGCCGGCTGGGTGTGGCGGACCGCTATCAGGACATAGCG
TTGGCTACCCGTGATATTGCTGAAGAGCTTGGCGGCGAATGGGCTGACCGCTTCCTCGTGCTTTACGGTA
TCGCCGCTCCCGATTCGCAGCGCATCGCCTTCTATCGCCTTCTTGACGAGTTCTTCTGAGCGGGACTCTG
GGGTTCGAAATGACCGACCAAGCGACGCCCAACCTGCCATCACGAGATTTCGATTCCACCGCCGCCTTCT
ATGAAAGGTTGGGCTTCGGAATCGTTTTCCGGGACGCCGGCTGGATGATCCTCCAGCGCGGGGATCTCAT
GCTGGAGTTCTTCGCCCACCCTAGGGGGAGGCTAACTGAAACACGGAAGGAGACAATACCGGAAGGAACC
CGCGCTATGACGGCAATAAAAAGACAGAATAAAACGCACGGTGTTGGGTCGTTTGTTCATAAACGCGGGG
TTCGGTCCCAGGGCTGGCACTCTGTCGATACCCCACCGAGACCCCATTGGGGCCAATACGCCCGCGTTTC
TTCCTTTTCCCCACCCCACCCCCCAAGTTCGGGTGAAGGCCCAGGGCTCGCAGCCAACGTCGGGGCGGCA
GGCCCTGCCATAGCCTCAGGTTACTCATATATACTTTAGATTGATTTAAAACTTCATTTTTAATTTAAAA
GGATCTAGGTGAAGATCCTTTTTGATAATCTCATGACCAAAATCCCTTAACGTGAGTTTTCGTTCCACTG
AGCGTCAGACCCCGTAGAAAAGATCAAAGGATCTTCTTGAGATCCTTTTTTTCTGCGCGTAATCTGCTGC
TTGCAAACAAAAAAACCACCGCTACCAGCGGTGGTTTGTTTGCCGGATCAAGAGCTACCAACTCTTTTTC
CGAAGGTAACTGGCTTCAGCAGAGCGCAGATACCAAATACTGTTCTTCTAGTGTAGCCGTAGTTAGGCCA
CCACTTCAAGAACTCTGTAGCACCGCCTACATACCTCGCTCTGCTAATCCTGTTACCAGTGGCTGCTGCC
AGTGGCGATAAGTCGTGTCTTACCGGGTTGGACTCAAGACGATAGTTACCGGATAAGGCGCAGCGGTCGG
GCTGAACGGGGGGTTCGTGCACACAGCCCAGCTTGGAGCGAACGACCTACACCGAACTGAGATACCTACA
GCGTGAGCTATGAGAAAGCGCCACGCTTCCCGAAGGGAGAAAGGCGGACAGGTATCCGGTAAGCGGCAGG
GTCGGAACAGGAGAGCGCACGAGGGAGCTTCCAGGGGGAAACGCCTGGTATCTTTATAGTCCTGTCGGGT
TTCGCCACCTCTGACTTGAGCGTCGATTTTTGTGATGCTCGTCAGGGGGGCGGAGCCTATGGAAAAACGC
CAGCAACGCGGCCTTTTTACGGTTCCTGGCCTTTTGCTGGCCTTTTGCTCACATGTTCTTTCCTGCGTTA
TCCCCTGATTCTGTGGATAACCGTATTACCGCCATGCAT
