Features (pLannotate 1.2.2; 16 found; start..end, strand, type, name):
     61..364     +  enhancer       CMV enhancer: human cytomegalovirus immediate early enhancer
    365..568     +  promoter       CMV promoter: human cytomegalovirus (CMV) immediate early promoter
    606..2255    +  CDS            luciferase: firefly luciferase; luc+; enhanced luc+ version of the luciferase gene
   2262..2303    +  CDS            V5 tag: epitope tag from simian virus 5
   2445..2471    +  CDS            3xHA (fragment): three tandem HA epitope tags
   2478..3413    +  CDS            hRluc: Renilla luciferase human codon-optimized
   3429..3512    +  CDS            large T antigen (fragment): large T antigen from SV40 (simian virus 40)
   3535..3656    +  polyA_signal   SV40 poly(A) signal: SV40 polyadenylation signal
   3690..4118    -  rep_origin     f1 ori (sequence partly withheld): f1 bacteriophage origin of replication; arrow indicates direction of (+) strand synthesis
   4145..4249    +  promoter       AmpR promoter: bla
   4251..4608    +  promoter       SV40 promoter: SV40 enhancer and early promoter
   4643..5437    +  CDS            NeoR/KanR: aminoglycoside phosphotransferase from Tn5; aph(3')-II (or nptII); confers resistance to neomycin, kanamycin, and G418 (Geneticin®)
   5458..5610    +  CDS            ble (fragment): BLE_KLEPN - Experimental evidence at protein level: Swiss-Prot protein existence level 1. Binding protein with a strong affinity to the bleomycin family of antibiotics. Binds to CL990; an antimitotic-antibiotic compound. From Klebsiella pneumoniae.
   5669..5716    +  polyA_signal   HSV TK poly(A) signal: herpes simplex virus thymidine kinase polyadenylation signal (Cole and Stacy, 1985)
   5807..5823    -  polyA_signal   bGH poly(A) signal (fragment): bovine growth hormone polyadenylation signal
   6045..6633    +  rep_origin     ori: high-copy-number ColE1/pMB1/pBR322/pUC origin of replication
>Addgene plasmid #148847 | pEGFP-N3-FLuc-K21-Rluc_AH | analyzer sequence | sequence record 291295
TAGTTATTAATAGTAATCAATTACGGGGTCATTAGTTCATAGCCCATATATGGAGTTCCGCGTTACATAA
CTTACGGTAAATGGCCCGCCTGGCTGACCGCCCAACGACCCCCGCCCATTGACGTCAATAATGACGTATG
TTCCCATAGTAACGCCAATAGGGACTTTCCATTGACGTCAATGGGTGGAGTATTTACGGTAAACTGCCCA
CTTGGCAGTACATCAAGTGTATCATATGCCAAGTACGCCCCCTATTGACGTCAATGACGGTAAATGGCCC
GCCTGGCATTATGCCCAGTACATGACCTTATGGGACTTTCCTACTTGGCAGTACATCTACGTATTAGTCA
TCGCTATTACCATGGTGATGCGGTTTTGGCAGTACATCAATGGGCGTGGATAGCGGTTTGACTCACGGGG
ATTTCCAAGTCTCCACCCCATTGACGTCAATGGGAGTTTGTTTTGGCACCAAAATCAACGGGACTTTCCA
AAATGTCGTAACAACTCCGCCCCATTGACGCAAATGGGCGGTAGGCGTGTACGGTGGGAGGTCTATATAA
GCAGAGCTGGTTTAGTGAACCGTCAGATCCGCTAGCACAGCCACCATGGAAGACGCCAAAAACATAAAGA
AAGGCCCGGCGCCATTCTATCCGCTGGAAGATGGAACCGCTGGAGAGCAACTGCATAAGGCTATGAAGAG
ATACGCCCTGGTTCCTGGAACAATTGCTTTTACAGATGCACATATCGAGGTGGACATCACTTACGCTGAG
TACTTCGAAATGTCCGTTCGGTTGGCAGAAGCTATGAAACGATATGGGCTGAATACAAATCACAGAATCG
TCGTATGCAGTGAAAACTCTCTTCAATTCTTTATGCCGGTGTTGGGCGCGTTATTTATCGGAGTTGCAGT
TGCGCCCGCGAACGACATTTATAATGAACGTGAATTGCTCAACAGTATGGGCATTTCGCAGCCTACCGTG
GTGTTCGTTTCCAAAAAGGGGTTGCAAAAAATTTTGAACGTGCAAAAAAAGCTCCCAATCATCCAAAAAA
TTATTATCATGGATTCTAAAACGGATTACCAGGGATTTCAGTCGATGTACACGTTCGTCACATCTCATCT
ACCTCCCGGTTTTAATGAATACGATTTTGTGCCAGAGTCCTTCGATAGGGACAAGACAATTGCACTGATC
ATGAACTCCTCTGGATCTACTGGTCTGCCTAAAGGTGTCGCTCTGCCTCATAGAACTGCCTGCGTGAGAT
TCTCGCATGCCAGAGATCCTATTTTTGGCAATCAAATCATTCCGGATACTGCGATTTTAAGTGTTGTTCC
ATTCCATCACGGTTTTGGAATGTTTACTACACTCGGATATTTGATATGTGGATTTCGAGTCGTCTTAATG
TATAGATTTGAAGAAGAGCTGTTTCTGAGGAGCCTTCAGGATTACAAGATTCAAAGTGCGCTGCTGGTGC
CAACCCTATTCTCCTTCTTCGCCAAAAGCACTCTGATTGACAAATACGATTTATCTAATTTACACGAAAT
TGCTTCTGGTGGCGCTCCCCTCTCTAAGGAAGTCGGGGAAGCGGTTGCCAAGAGGTTCCATCTGCCAGGT
ATCAGGCAAGGATATGGGCTCACTGAGACTACATCAGCTATTCTGATTACACCCGAGGGGGATGATAAAC
CGGGCGCGGTCGGTAAAGTTGTTCCATTTTTTGAAGCGAAGGTTGTGGATCTGGATACCGGGAAAACGCT
GGGCGTTAATCAAAGAGGCGAACTGTGTGTGAGAGGTCCTATGATTATGTCCGGTTATGTAAACAATCCG
GAAGCGACCAACGCCTTGATTGACAAGGATGGATGGCTACATTCTGGAGACATAGCTTACTGGGACGAAG
ACGAACACTTCTTCATCGTTGACCGCCTGAAGTCTCTGATTAAGTACAAAGGCTATCAGGTGGCTCCCGC
TGAATTGGAATCCATCTTGCTCCAACACCCCAACATCTTCGACGCAGGTGTCGCAGGTCTTCCCGACGAT
GACGCCGGTGAACTTCCCGCCGCCGTTGTTGTTTTGGAGCACGGAAAGACGATGACGGAAAAAGAGATCG
TGGATTACGTCGCCAGTCAAGTAACAACCGCGAAAAAGTTGCGCGGAGGAGTTGTGTTTGTGGACGAAGT
ACCGAAAGGTCTTACCGGAAAACTCGACGCAAGAAAAATCAGAGAGATCCTCATAAAGGCCAAGAAGGGC
GGAAAGATCGCCGTGGGATCCGGTAAGCCTATCCCTAACCCTCTCCTCGGTCTCGATTCTACGGGAAGCG
GAGCTACTAACTTCAGCCTGCTGAAGCAGGCTGGAGACGTGGAGGAGAACCCTGGACCTAAGCTTAAAAA
AAAAAAAAAAAAAAAAAAAAAAAAAAAAAAAAAAAAAAAAAAAAAAAAAAAAAAAAAACTCGAGTACCCA
TACGATGTTCCAGATTACGCTGAATTCATGGCTTCCAAGGTGTACGACCCCGAGCAACGCAAACGCATGA
TCACTGGGCCTCAGTGGTGGGCTCGCTGCAAGCAAATGAACGTGCTGGACTCCTTCATCAACTACTATGA
TTCCGAGAAGCACGCCGAGAACGCCGTGATTTTTCTGCATGGTAACGCTGCCTCCAGCTACCTGTGGAGG
CACGTCGTGCCTCACATCGAGCCCGTGGCTAGATGCATCATCCCTGATCTGATCGGAATGGGTAAGTCCG
GCAAGAGCGGGAATGGCTCATATCGCCTCCTGGATCACTACAAGTACCTCACCGCTTGGTTCGAGCTGCT
GAACCTTCCAAAGAAAATCATCTTTGTGGGCCACGACTGGGGGGCTTGTCTGGCCTTTCACTACTCCTAC
GAGCACCAAGACAAGATCAAGGCCATCGTCCATGCTGAGAGTGTCGTGGACGTGATCGAGTCCTGGGACG
AGTGGCCTGACATCGAGGAGGATATCGCCCTGATCAAGAGCGAAGAGGGCGAGAAAATGGTGCTTGAGAA
TAACTTCTTCGTCGAGACCATGCTCCCAAGCAAGATCATGCGGAAACTGGAGCCTGAGGAGTTCGCTGCC
TACCTGGAGCCATTCAAGGAGAAGGGCGAGGTTAGACGGCCTACCCTCTCCTGGCCTCGCGAGATCCCTC
TCGTTAAGGGAGGCAAGCCCGACGTCGTCCAGATTGTCCGCAACTACAACGCCTACCTTCGGGCCAGCGA
CGATCTGCCTAAGATGTTCATCGAGTCCGACCCTGGGTTCTTTTCCAACGCTATTGTCGAGGGAGCTAAG
AAGTTCCCTAACACCGAGTTCGTGAAGGTGAAGGGCCTCCACTTCAGCCAGGAGGACGCTCCAGATGAAA
TGGGTAAGTACATCAAGAGCTTCGTGGAGCGCGTGCTGAAGAACGAGCAGTAAGCGGCCGCGACTCTAGA
TCATAATCAGCCATACCACATTTGTAGAGGTTTTACTTGCTTTAAAAAACCTCCCACACCTCCCCCTGAA
CCTGAAACATAAAATGAATGCAATTGTTGTTGTTAACTTGTTTATTGCAGCTTATAATGGTTACAAATAA
AGCAATAGCATCACAAATTTCACAAATAAAGCATTTTTTTCACTGCATTCTAGTTGTGGTTTGTCCAAAC
TCATCAATGTATCTTAAGGCGTAAATTGTAAGCGTTAATATTTTGTTAAAATTCGCGTTAAATTTTTGTT
AAATCAGCTCATTTTTTAACCAATAGGCCGAAATCGGCAAAATCCCTTATAAATCAAAAGAATAGACCGA
GATAGGGT
[37 nt withheld, positions 3789-3825]
AAAGAACGTGGACTCCAACGTCAAAGG
[49 nt withheld, positions 3853-3901]
T
[91 nt withheld, positions 3903-3993]
G
[124 nt withheld, positions 3995-4118]
CAGGTGGCACTTTTCGGGGAAATGTGCGCGGAACCCCTATTTGTTTATTTTTCTAAATACATTCAAATAT
GTATCCGCTCATGAGACAATAACCCTGATAAATGCTTCAATAATATTGAAAAAGGAAGAGTCCTGAGGCG
GAAAGAACCAGCTGTGGAATGTGTGTCAGTTAGGGTGTGGAAAGTCCCCAGGCTCCCCAGCAGGCAGAAG
TATGCAAAGCATGCATCTCAATTAGTCAGCAACCAGGTGTGGAAAGTCCCCAGGCTCCCCAGCAGGCAGA
AGTATGCAAAGCATGCATCTCAATTAGTCAGCAACCATAGTCCCGCCCCTAACTCCGCCCATCCCGCCCC
TAACTCCGCCCAGTTCCGCCCATTCTCCGCCCCATGGCTGACTAATTTTTTTTATTTATGCAGAGGCCGA
GGCCGCCTCGGCCTCTGAGCTATTCCAGAAGTAGTGAGGAGGCTTTTTTGGAGGCCTAGGCTTTTGCAAA
GATCGATCAAGAGACAGGATGAGGATCGTTTCGCATGATTGAACAAGATGGATTGCACGCAGGTTCTCCG
GCCGCTTGGGTGGAGAGGCTATTCGGCTATGACTGGGCACAACAGACAATCGGCTGCTCTGATGCCGCCG
TGTTCCGGCTGTCAGCGCAGGGGCGCCCGGTTCTTTTTGTCAAGACCGACCTGTCCGGTGCCCTGAATGA
ACTGCAAGACGAGGCAGCGCGGCTATCGTGGCTGGCCACGACGGGCGTTCCTTGCGCAGCTGTGCTCGAC
GTTGTCACTGAAGCGGGAAGGGACTGGCTGCTATTGGGCGAAGTGCCGGGGCAGGATCTCCTGTCATCTC
ACCTTGCTCCTGCCGAGAAAGTATCCATCATGGCTGATGCAATGCGGCGGCTGCATACGCTTGATCCGGC
TACCTGCCCATTCGACCACCAAGCGAAACATCGCATCGAGCGAGCACGTACTCGGATGGAAGCCGGTCTT
GTCGATCAGGATGATCTGGACGAAGAGCATCAGGGGCTCGCGCCAGCCGAACTGTTCGCCAGGCTCAAGG
CGAGCATGCCCGACGGCGAGGATCTCGTCGTGACCCATGGCGATGCCTGCTTGCCGAATATCATGGTGGA
AAATGGCCGCTTTTCTGGATTCATCGACTGTGGCCGGCTGGGTGTGGCGGACCGCTATCAGGACATAGCG
TTGGCTACCCGTGATATTGCTGAAGAGCTTGGCGGCGAATGGGCTGACCGCTTCCTCGTGCTTTACGGTA
TCGCCGCTCCCGATTCGCAGCGCATCGCCTTCTATCGCCTTCTTGACGAGTTCTTCTGAGCGGGACTCTG
GGGTTCGAAATGACCGACCAAGCGACGCCCAACCTGCCATCACGAGATTTCGATTCCACCGCCGCCTTCT
ATGAAAGGTTGGGCTTCGGAATCGTTTTCCGGGACGCCGGCTGGATGATCCTCCAGCGCGGGGATCTCAT
GCTGGAGTTCTTCGCCCACCCTAGGGGGAGGCTAACTGAAACACGGAAGGAGACAATACCGGAAGGAACC
CGCGCTATGACGGCAATAAAAAGACAGAATAAAACGCACGGTGTTGGGTCGTTTGTTCATAAACGCGGGG
TTCGGTCCCAGGGCTGGCACTCTGTCGATACCCCACCGAGACCCCATTGGGGCCAATACGCCCGCGTTTC
TTCCTTTTCCCCACCCCACCCCCCAAGTTCGGGTGAAGGCCCAGGGCTCGCAGCCAACGTCGGGGCGGCA
GGCCCTGCCATAGCCTCAGGTTACTCATATATACTTTAGATTGATTTAAAACTTCATTTTTAATTTAAAA
GGATCTAGGTGAAGATCCTTTTTGATAATCTCATGACCAAAATCCCTTAACGTGAGTTTTCGTTCCACTG
AGCGTCAGACCCCGTAGAAAAGATCAAAGGATCTTCTTGAGATCCTTTTTTTCTGCGCGTAATCTGCTGC
TTGCAAACAAAAAAACCACCGCTACCAGCGGTGGTTTGTTTGCCGGATCAAGAGCTACCAACTCTTTTTC
CGAAGGTAACTGGCTTCAGCAGAGCGCAGATACCAAATACTGTCCTTCTAGTGTAGCCGTAGTTAGGCCA
CCACTTCAAGAACTCTGTAGCACCGCCTACATACCTCGCTCTGCTAATCCTGTTACCAGTGGCTGCTGCC
AGTGGCGATAAGTCGTGTCTTACCGGGTTGGACTCAAGACGATAGTTACCGGATAAGGCGCAGCGGTCGG
GCTGAACGGGGGGTTCGTGCACACAGCCCAGCTTGGAGCGAACGACCTACACCGAACTGAGATACCTACA
GCGTGAGCTATGAGAAAGCGCCACGCTTCCCGAAGGGAGAAAGGCGGACAGGTATCCGGTAAGCGGCAGG
GTCGGAACAGGAGAGCGCACGAGGGAGCTTCCAGGGGGAAACGCCTGGTATCTTTATAGTCCTGTCGGGT
TTCGCCACCTCTGACTTGAGCGTCGATTTTTGTGATGCTCGTCAGGGGGGCGGAGCCTATGGAAAAACGC
CAGCAACGCGGCCTTTTTACGGTTCCTGGCCTTTTGCTGGCCTTTTGCTCACATGTTCTTTCCTGCGTTA
TCCCCTGATTCTGTGGATAACCGTATTACCGCCATGCAT
